>Addgene plasmid #165591 | px330 p300 gRNA | depositor full sequence | sequence record 321858 | px330 p300 gRNA sequence 8508 bps
GAGGGCCTATTTCCCATGATTCCTTCATATTTGCATATACGATACAAGGCTGTTAGAGAGATAATTGGAA
TTAATTTGACTGTAAACACAAAGATATTAGTACAAAATACGTGACGTAGAAAGTAATAATTTCTTGGGTA
GTTTGCAGTTTTAAAATTATGTTTTAAAATGGACTATCATATGCTTACCGTAACTTGAAAGTATTTCGAT
TTCTTGGCTTTATATATCTTGTGGAAAGGACGAAACACCGCCGAGAATGTGGTGGAACCGTTTTAGAGCT
AGAAATAGCAAGTTAAAATAAGGCTAGTCCGTTATCAACTTGAAAAAGTGGCACCGAGTCGGTGCTTTTT
TGTTTTAGAGCTAGAAATAGCAAGTTAAAATAAGGCTAGTCCGTTTTTAGCGCGTGCGCCAATTCTGCAG
ACAAATGGCTCTAGAGGTACCCGTTACATAACTTACGGTAAATGGCCCGCCTGGCTGACCGCCCAACGAC
CCCCGCCCATTGACGTCAATAGTAACGCCAATAGGGACTTTCCATTGACGTCAATGGGTGGAGTATTTAC
GGTAAACTGCCCACTTGGCAGTACATCAAGTGTATCATATGCCAAGTACGCCCCCTATTGACGTCAATGA
CGGTAAATGGCCCGCCTGGCATTGTGCCCAGTACATGACCTTATGGGACTTTCCTACTTGGCAGTACATC
TACGTATTAGTCATCGCTATTACCATGGTCGAGGTGAGCCCCACGTTCTGCTTCACTCTCCCCATCTCCC
CCCCCTCCCCACCCCCAATTTTGTATTTATTTATTTTTTAATTATTTTGTGCAGCGATGGGGGCGGGGGG
GGGGGGGGGGCGCGCGCCAGGCGGGGCGGGGCGGGGCGAGGGGCGGGGCGGGGCGAGGCGGAGAGGTGCG
GCGGCAGCCAATCAGAGCGGCGCGCTCCGAAAGTTTCCTTTTATGGCGAGGCGGCGGCGGCGGCGGCCCT
ATAAAAAGCGAAGCGCGCGGCGGGCGGGAGTCGCTGCGACGCTGCCTTCGCCCCGTGCCCCGCTCCGCCG
CCGCCTCGCGCCGCCCGCCCCGGCTCTGACTGACCGCGTTACTCCCACAGGTGAGCGGGCGGGACGGCCC
TTCTCCTCCGGGCTGTAATTAGCTGAGCAAGAGGTAAGGGTTTAAGGGATGGTTGGTTGGTGGGGTATTA
ATGTTTAATTACCTGGAGCACCTGCCTGAAATCACTTTTTTTCAGGTTGGACCGGTGCCACCATGGACTA
TAAGGACCACGACGGAGACTACAAGGATCATGATATTGATTACAAAGACGATGACGATAAGATGGCCCCA
AAGAAGAAGCGGAAGGTCGGTATCCACGGAGTCCCAGCAGCCGACAAGAAGTACAGCATCGGCCTGGACA
TCGGCACCAACTCTGTGGGCTGGGCCGTGATCACCGACGAGTACAAGGTGCCCAGCAAGAAATTCAAGGT
GCTGGGCAACACCGACCGGCACAGCATCAAGAAGAACCTGATCGGAGCCCTGCTGTTCGACAGCGGCGAA
ACAGCCGAGGCCACCCGGCTGAAGAGAACCGCCAGAAGAAGATACACCAGACGGAAGAACCGGATCTGCT
ATCTGCAAGAGATCTTCAGCAACGAGATGGCCAAGGTGGACGACAGCTTCTTCCACAGACTGGAAGAGTC
CTTCCTGGTGGAAGAGGATAAGAAGCACGAGCGGCACCCCATCTTCGGCAACATCGTGGACGAGGTGGCC
TACCACGAGAAGTACCCCACCATCTACCACCTGAGAAAGAAACTGGTGGACAGCACCGACAAGGCCGACC
TGCGGCTGATCTATCTGGCCCTGGCCCACATGATCAAGTTCCGGGGCCACTTCCTGATCGAGGGCGACCT
GAACCCCGACAACAGCGACGTGGACAAGCTGTTCATCCAGCTGGTGCAGACCTACAACCAGCTGTTCGAG
GAAAACCCCATCAACGCCAGCGGCGTGGACGCCAAGGCCATCCTGTCTGCCAGACTGAGCAAGAGCAGAC
GGCTGGAAAATCTGATCGCCCAGCTGCCCGGCGAGAAGAAGAATGGCCTGTTCGGAAACCTGATTGCCCT
GAGCCTGGGCCTGACCCCCAACTTCAAGAGCAACTTCGACCTGGCCGAGGATGCCAAACTGCAGCTGAGC
AAGGACACCTACGACGACGACCTGGACAACCTGCTGGCCCAGATCGGCGACCAGTACGCCGACCTGTTTC
TGGCCGCCAAGAACCTGTCCGACGCCATCCTGCTGAGCGACATCCTGAGAGTGAACACCGAGATCACCAA
GGCCCCCCTGAGCGCCTCTATGATCAAGAGATACGACGAGCACCACCAGGACCTGACCCTGCTGAAAGCT
CTCGTGCGGCAGCAGCTGCCTGAGAAGTACAAAGAGATTTTCTTCGACCAGAGCAAGAACGGCTACGCCG
GCTACATTGACGGCGGAGCCAGCCAGGAAGAGTTCTACAAGTTCATCAAGCCCATCCTGGAAAAGATGGA
CGGCACCGAGGAACTGCTCGTGAAGCTGAACAGAGAGGACCTGCTGCGGAAGCAGCGGACCTTCGACAAC
GGCAGCATCCCCCACCAGATCCACCTGGGAGAGCTGCACGCCATTCTGCGGCGGCAGGAAGATTTTTACC
CATTCCTGAAGGACAACCGGGAAAAGATCGAGAAGATCCTGACCTTCCGCATCCCCTACTACGTGGGCCC
TCTGGCCAGGGGAAACAGCAGATTCGCCTGGATGACCAGAAAGAGCGAGGAAACCATCACCCCCTGGAAC
TTCGAGGAAGTGGTGGACAAGGGCGCTTCCGCCCAGAGCTTCATCGAGCGGATGACCAACTTCGATAAGA
ACCTGCCCAACGAGAAGGTGCTGCCCAAGCACAGCCTGCTGTACGAGTACTTCACCGTGTATAACGAGCT
GACCAAAGTGAAATACGTGACCGAGGGAATGAGAAAGCCCGCCTTCCTGAGCGGCGAGCAGAAAAAGGCC
ATCGTGGACCTGCTGTTCAAGACCAACCGGAAAGTGACCGTGAAGCAGCTGAAAGAGGACTACTTCAAGA
AAATCGAGTGCTTCGACTCCGTGGAAATCTCCGGCGTGGAAGATCGGTTCAACGCCTCCCTGGGCACATA
CCACGATCTGCTGAAAATTATCAAGGACAAGGACTTCCTGGACAATGAGGAAAACGAGGACATTCTGGAA
GATATCGTGCTGACCCTGACACTGTTTGAGGACAGAGAGATGATCGAGGAACGGCTGAAAACCTATGCCC
ACCTGTTCGACGACAAAGTGATGAAGCAGCTGAAGCGGCGGAGATACACCGGCTGGGGCAGGCTGAGCCG
GAAGCTGATCAACGGCATCCGGGACAAGCAGTCCGGCAAGACAATCCTGGATTTCCTGAAGTCCGACGGC
TTCGCCAACAGAAACTTCATGCAGCTGATCCACGACGACAGCCTGACCTTTAAAGAGGACATCCAGAAAG
CCCAGGTGTCCGGCCAGGGCGATAGCCTGCACGAGCACATTGCCAATCTGGCCGGCAGCCCCGCCATTAA
GAAGGGCATCCTGCAGACAGTGAAGGTGGTGGACGAGCTCGTGAAAGTGATGGGCCGGCACAAGCCCGAG
AACATCGTGATCGAAATGGCCAGAGAGAACCAGACCACCCAGAAGGGACAGAAGAACAGCCGCGAGAGAA
TGAAGCGGATCGAAGAGGGCATCAAAGAGCTGGGCAGCCAGATCCTGAAAGAACACCCCGTGGAAAACAC
CCAGCTGCAGAACGAGAAGCTGTACCTGTACTACCTGCAGAATGGGCGGGATATGTACGTGGACCAGGAA
CTGGACATCAACCGGCTGTCCGACTACGATGTGGACCATATCGTGCCTCAGAGCTTTCTGAAGGACGACT
CCATCGACAACAAGGTGCTGACCAGAAGCGACAAGAACCGGGGCAAGAGCGACAACGTGCCCTCCGAAGA
GGTCGTGAAGAAGATGAAGAACTACTGGCGGCAGCTGCTGAACGCCAAGCTGATTACCCAGAGAAAGTTC
GACAATCTGACCAAGGCCGAGAGAGGCGGCCTGAGCGAACTGGATAAGGCCGGCTTCATCAAGAGACAGC
TGGTGGAAACCCGGCAGATCACAAAGCACGTGGCACAGATCCTGGACTCCCGGATGAACACTAAGTACGA
CGAGAATGACAAGCTGATCCGGGAAGTGAAAGTGATCACCCTGAAGTCCAAGCTGGTGTCCGATTTCCGG
AAGGATTTCCAGTTTTACAAAGTGCGCGAGATCAACAACTACCACCACGCCCACGACGCCTACCTGAACG
CCGTCGTGGGAACCGCCCTGATCAAAAAGTACCCTAAGCTGGAAAGCGAGTTCGTGTACGGCGACTACAA
GGTGTACGACGTGCGGAAGATGATCGCCAAGAGCGAGCAGGAAATCGGCAAGGCTACCGCCAAGTACTTC
TTCTACAGCAACATCATGAACTTTTTCAAGACCGAGATTACCCTGGCCAACGGCGAGATCCGGAAGCGGC
CTCTGATCGAGACAAACGGCGAAACCGGGGAGATCGTGTGGGATAAGGGCCGGGATTTTGCCACCGTGCG
GAAAGTGCTGAGCATGCCCCAAGTGAATATCGTGAAAAAGACCGAGGTGCAGACAGGCGGCTTCAGCAAA
GAGTCTATCCTGCCCAAGAGGAACAGCGATAAGCTGATCGCCAGAAAGAAGGACTGGGACCCTAAGAAGT
ACGGCGGCTTCGACAGCCCCACCGTGGCCTATTCTGTGCTGGTGGTGGCCAAAGTGGAAAAGGGCAAGTC
CAAGAAACTGAAGAGTGTGAAAGAGCTGCTGGGGATCACCATCATGGAAAGAAGCAGCTTCGAGAAGAAT
CCCATCGACTTTCTGGAAGCCAAGGGCTACAAAGAAGTGAAAAAGGACCTGATCATCAAGCTGCCTAAGT
ACTCCCTGTTCGAGCTGGAAAACGGCCGGAAGAGAATGCTGGCCTCTGCCGGCGAACTGCAGAAGGGAAA
CGAACTGGCCCTGCCCTCCAAATATGTGAACTTCCTGTACCTGGCCAGCCACTATGAGAAGCTGAAGGGC
TCCCCCGAGGATAATGAGCAGAAACAGCTGTTTGTGGAACAGCACAAGCACTACCTGGACGAGATCATCG
AGCAGATCAGCGAGTTCTCCAAGAGAGTGATCCTGGCCGACGCTAATCTGGACAAAGTGCTGTCCGCCTA
CAACAAGCACCGGGATAAGCCCATCAGAGAGCAGGCCGAGAATATCATCCACCTGTTTACCCTGACCAAT
CTGGGAGCCCCTGCCGCCTTCAAGTACTTTGACACCACCATCGACCGGAAGAGGTACACCAGCACCAAAG
AGGTGCTGGACGCCACCCTGATCCACCAGAGCATCACCGGCCTGTACGAGACACGGATCGACCTGTCTCA
GCTGGGAGGCGACAAAAGGCCGGCGGCCACGAAAAAGGCCGGCCAGGCAAAAAAGAAAAAGTAAGAATTC
CTAGAGCTCGCTGATCAGCCTCGACTGTGCCTTCTAGTTGCCAGCCATCTGTTGTTTGCCCCTCCCCCGT
GCCTTCCTTGACCCTGGAAGGTGCCACTCCCACTGTCCTTTCCTAATAAAATGAGGAAATTGCATCGCAT
TGTCTGAGTAGGTGTCATTCTATTCTGGGGGGTGGGGTGGGGCAGGACAGCAAGGGGGAGGATTGGGAAG
AGAATAGCAGGCATGCTGGGGAGCGGCCGCAGGAACCCCTAGTGATGGAGTTGGCCACTCCCTCTCTGCG
CGCTCGCTCGCTCACTGAGGCCGGGCGACCAAAGGTCGCCCGACGCCCGGGCTTTGCCCGGGCGGCCTCA
GTGAGCGAGCGAGCGCGCAGCTGCCTGCAGGGGCGCCTGATGCGGTATTTTCTCCTTACGCATCTGTGCG
GTATTTCACACCGCATA
[142 nt withheld, positions 5968-6109]
C
[141 nt withheld, positions 6111-6251]
CCTTTGACGTTGGAGTCCACGTTCTTT
[37 nt withheld, positions 6279-6315]
ACCCTATCTCGGGCTATTCTTTTGATTTATAAGGGATTTTGCCGATTTCGGCCTATTGGTTAAAAAATGA
GCTGATTTAACAAAAATTTAACGCGAATTTTAACAAAATATTAACGTTTACAATTTTATGGTGCACTCTC
AGTACAATCTGCTCTGATGCCGCATAGTTAAGCCAGCCCCGACACCCGCCAACACCCGCTGACGCGCCCT
GACGGGCTTGTCTGCTCCCGGCATCCGCTTACAGACAAGCTGTGACCGTCTCCGGGAGCTGCATGTGTCA
GAGGTTTTCACCGTCATCACCGAAACGCGCGAGACGAAAGGGCCTCGTGATACGCCTATTTTTATAGGTT
AATGTCATGATAATAATGGTTTCTTAGACGTCAGGTGGCACTTTTCGGGGAAATGTGCGCGGAACCCCTA
TTTGTTTATTTTTCTAAATACATTCAAATATGTATCCGCTCATGAGACAATAACCCTGATAAATGCTTCA
ATAATATTGAAAAAGGAAGAGTATGAGTATTCAACATTTCCGTGTCGCCCTTATTCCCTTTTTTGCGGCA
TTTTGCCTTCCTGTTTTTGCTCACCCAGAAACGCTGGTGAAAGTAAAAGATGCTGAAGATCAGTTGGGTG
CACGAGTGGGTTACATCGAACTGGATCTCAACAGCGGTAAGATCCTTGAGAGTTTTCGCCCCGAAGAACG
TTTTCCAATGATGAGCACTTTTAAAGTTCTGCTATGTGGCGCGGTATTATCCCGTATTGACGCCGGGCAA
GAGCAACTCGGTCGCCGCATACACTATTCTCAGAATGACTTGGTTGAGTACTCACCAGTCACAGAAAAGC
ATCTTACGGATGGCATGACAGTAAGAGAATTATGCAGTGCTGCCATAACCATGAGTGATAACACTGCGGC
CAACTTACTTCTGACAACGATCGGAGGACCGAAGGAGCTAACCGCTTTTTTGCACAACATGGGGGATCAT
GTAACTCGCCTTGATCGTTGGGAACCGGAGCTGAATGAAGCCATACCAAACGACGAGCGTGACACCACGA
TGCCTGTAGCAATGGCAACAACGTTGCGCAAACTATTAACTGGCGAACTACTTACTCTAGCTTCCCGGCA
ACAATTAATAGACTGGATGGAGGCGGATAAAGTTGCAGGACCACTTCTGCGCTCGGCCCTTCCGGCTGGC
TGGTTTATTGCTGATAAATCTGGAGCCGGTGAGCGTGGAAGCCGCGGTATCATTGCAGCACTGGGGCCAG
ATGGTAAGCCCTCCCGTATCGTAGTTATCTACACGACGGGGAGTCAGGCAACTATGGATGAACGAAATAG
ACAGATCGCTGAGATAGGTGCCTCACTGATTAAGCATTGGTAACTGTCAGACCAAGTTTACTCATATATA
CTTTAGATTGATTTAAAACTTCATTTTTAATTTAAAAGGATCTAGGTGAAGATCCTTTTTGATAATCTCA
TGACCAAAATCCCTTAACGTGAGTTTTCGTTCCACTGAGCGTCAGACCCCGTAGAAAAGATCAAAGGATC
TTCTTGAGATCCTTTTTTTCTGCGCGTAATCTGCTGCTTGCAAACAAAAAAACCACCGCTACCAGCGGTG
GTTTGTTTGCCGGATCAAGAGCTACCAACTCTTTTTCCGAAGGTAACTGGCTTCAGCAGAGCGCAGATAC
CAAATACTGTCCTTCTAGTGTAGCCGTAGTTAGGCCACCACTTCAAGAACTCTGTAGCACCGCCTACATA
CCTCGCTCTGCTAATCCTGTTACCAGTGGCTGCTGCCAGTGGCGATAAGTCGTGTCTTACCGGGTTGGAC
TCAAGACGATAGTTACCGGATAAGGCGCAGCGGTCGGGCTGAACGGGGGGTTCGTGCACACAGCCCAGCT
TGGAGCGAACGACCTACACCGAACTGAGATACCTACAGCGTGAGCTATGAGAAAGCGCCACGCTTCCCGA
AGGGAGAAAGGCGGACAGGTATCCGGTAAGCGGCAGGGTCGGAACAGGAGAGCGCACGAGGGAGCTTCCA
GGGGGAAACGCCTGGTATCTTTATAGTCCTGTCGGGTTTCGCCACCTCTGACTTGAGCGTCGATTTTTGT
GATGCTCGTCAGGGGGGCGGAGCCTATGGAAAAACGCCAGCAACGCGGCCTTTTTACGGTTCCTGGCCTT
TTGCTGGCCTTTTGCTCACATGT
Features (pLannotate 1.2.2; 18 found; start..end, strand, type, name):
      1..241     +  promoter       U6 promoter: RNA polymerase III promoter for human U6 snRNA
    270..345     +  misc_RNA       gRNA scaffold: guide RNA scaffold for the Streptococcus pyogenes CRISPR/Cas9 system
    352..395     +  misc_RNA       gRNA scaffold (fragment): guide RNA scaffold for the Streptococcus pyogenes CRISPR/Cas9 system
    442..727     +  enhancer       CMV enhancer: human cytomegalovirus immediate early enhancer; contains an 18-bp deletion relative to the standard CMV enhancer
    729..1006    +  promoter       chicken β-actin promoter: No description available
   1007..1235    +  intron         hybrid intron: hybrid between chicken β-actin (CBA) and minute virus of mice (MMV) introns (Gray et al., 2011)
   1373..2974    +  CDS            Cas9(N): N-terminal portion of Streptococcus pyogenes Cas9 (Zetsche et al., 2015)
   2975..5473    +  CDS            Cas9(C): C-terminal portion of Streptococcus pyogenes Cas9 (Zetsche et al., 2015)
   5474..5521    +  CDS            nucleoplasmin NLS: bipartite nuclear localization signal from nucleoplasmin
   5555..5666    +  polyA_signal   bGH poly(A) signal: bovine growth hormone polyadenylation signal
   5771..5911    +  repeat_region  AAV2 ITR: inverted terminal repeat of adeno-associated virus serotype 2 inverted
   5916..5967    -  misc_feature   bom (fragment): basis of mobility region from pBR322
   5986..6366    +  rep_origin     M13 ori (sequence partly withheld): M13 bacteriophage origin of replication; arrow indicates direction of (+) strand synthesis
   6442..6491    -  misc_feature   bom (fragment): basis of mobility region from pBR322
   6593..6628    -  CDS            rop (fragment): Rop protein, which maintains plasmids at low copy number; rop
   6723..6827    +  promoter       AmpR promoter: bla
   6828..7688    +  CDS            AmpR: β-lactamase; bla; confers resistance to ampicillin, carbenicillin, and related antibiotics
   7859..8447    +  rep_origin     ori: high-copy-number ColE1/pMB1/pBR322/pUC origin of replication
