>Addgene plasmid #165591 | px330 p300 gRNA | addgene full sequence | sequence record 327134 | Addgene NGS Result
TGATGCTCGTCAGGGGGGCGGAGCCTATGGAAAAACGCCAGCAACGCGGCCTTTTTACGGTTCCTGGCCT
TTTGCTGGCCTTTTGCTCACATGTGAGGGCCTATTTCCCATGATTCCTTCATATTTGCATATACGATACA
AGGCTGTTAGAGAGATAATTGGAATTAATTTGACTGTAAACACAAAGATATTAGTACAAAATACGTGACG
TAGAAAGTAATAATTTCTTGGGTAGTTTGCAGTTTTAAAATTATGTTTTAAAATGGACTATCATATGCTT
ACCGTAACTTGAAAGTATTTCGATTTCTTGGCTTTATATATCTTGTGGAAAGGACGAAACACCGCCGAGA
ATGTGGTGGAACCGTTTTAGAGCTAGAAATAGCAAGTTAAAATAAGGCTAGTCCGTTATCAACTTGAAAA
AGTGGCACCGAGTCGGTGCTTTTTTGTTTTAGAGCTAGAAATAGCAAGTTAAAATAAGGCTAGTCCGTTT
TTAGCGCGTGCGCCAATTCTGCAGACAAATGGCTCTAGAGGTACCCGTTACATAACTTACGGTAAATGGC
CCGCCTGGCTGACCGCCCAACGACCCCCGCCCATTGACGTCAATAGTAACGCCAATAGGGACTTTCCATT
GACGTCAATGGGTGGAGTATTTACGGTAAACTGCCCACTTGGCAGTACATCAAGTGTATCATATGCCAAG
TACGCCCCCTATTGACGTCAATGACGGTAAATGGCCCGCCTGGCATTGTGCCCAGTACATGACCTTATGG
GACTTTCCTACTTGGCAGTACATCTACGTATTAGTCATCGCTATTACCATGGTCGAGGTGAGCCCCACGT
TCTGCTTCACTCTCCCCATCTCCCCCCCCTCCCCACCCCCAATTTTGTATTTATTTATTTTTTAATTATT
TTGTGCAGCGATGGGGGCGGGGGGGGGGGGGCGCGCCAGGCGGGGCGGGGCGGGGCGAGGGGCGGGGCGG
GGCGAGGCGGAGAGGTGCGGCGGCAGCCAATCAGAGCGGCGCGCTCCGAAAGTTTCCTTTTATGGCGAGG
CGGCGGCGGCGGCGGCCCTATAAAAAGCGAAGCGCGCGGCGGGCGGGAGTCGCTGCGCGCTGCCTTCGCC
CCGTGCCCCGCTCCGCCGCCGCCTCGCGCCGCCCGCCCCGGCTCTGACTGACCGCGTTACTCCCACAGGT
GAGCGGGCGGGACGGCCCTTCTCCTCCGGGCTGTAATTAGCTGAGCAAGAGGTAAGGGTTTAAGGGATGG
TTGGTTGGTGGGGTATTAATGTTTAATTACCTGGAGCACCTGCCTGAAATCACTTTTTTTCAGGTTGGAC
CGGTGCCACCATGGACTATAAGGACCACGACGGAGACTACAAGGATCATGATATTGATTACAAAGACGAT
GACGATAAGATGGCCCCAAAGAAGAAGCGGAAGGTCGGTATCCACGGAGTCCCAGCAGCCGACAAGAAGT
ACAGCATCGGCCTGGACATCGGCACCAACTCTGTGGGCTGGGCCGTGATCACCGACGAGTACAAGGTGCC
CAGCAAGAAATTCAAGGTGCTGGGCAACACCGACCGGCACAGCATCAAGAAGAACCTGATCGGAGCCCTG
CTGTTCGACAGCGGCGAAACAGCCGAGGCCACCCGGCTGAAGAGAACCGCCAGAAGAAGATACACCAGAC
GGAAGAACCGGATCTGCTATCTGCAAGAGATCTTCAGCAACGAGATGGCCAAGGTGGACGACAGCTTCTT
CCACAGACTGGAAGAGTCCTTCCTGGTGGAAGAGGATAAGAAGCACGAGCGGCACCCCATCTTCGGCAAC
ATCGTGGACGAGGTGGCCTACCACGAGAAGTACCCCACCATCTACCACCTGAGAAAGAAACTGGTGGACA
GCACCGACAAGGCCGACCTGCGGCTGATCTATCTGGCCCTGGCCCACATGATCAAGTTCCGGGGCCACTT
CCTGATCGAGGGCGACCTGAACCCCGACAACAGCGACGTGGACAAGCTGTTCATCCAGCTGGTGCAGACC
TACAACCAGCTGTTCGAGGAAAACCCCATCAACGCCAGCGGCGTGGACGCCAAGGCCATCCTGTCTGCCA
GACTGAGCAAGAGCAGACGGCTGGAAAATCTGATCGCCCAGCTGCCCGGCGAGAAGAAGAATGGCCTGTT
CGGAAACCTGATTGCCCTGAGCCTGGGCCTGACCCCCAACTTCAAGAGCAACTTCGACCTGGCCGAGGAT
GCCAAACTGCAGCTGAGCAAGGACACCTACGACGACGACCTGGACAACCTGCTGGCCCAGATCGGCGACC
AGTACGCCGACCTGTTTCTGGCCGCCAAGAACCTGTCCGACGCCATCCTGCTGAGCGACATCCTGAGAGT
GAACACCGAGATCACCAAGGCCCCCCTGAGCGCCTCTATGATCAAGAGATACGACGAGCACCACCAGGAC
CTGACCCTGCTGAAAGCTCTCGTGCGGCAGCAGCTGCCTGAGAAGTACAAAGAGATTTTCTTCGACCAGA
GCAAGAACGGCTACGCCGGCTACATTGACGGCGGAGCCAGCCAGGAAGAGTTCTACAAGTTCATCAAGCC
CATCCTGGAAAAGATGGACGGCACCGAGGAACTGCTCGTGAAGCTGAACAGAGAGGACCTGCTGCGGAAG
CAGCGGACCTTCGACAACGGCAGCATCCCCCACCAGATCCACCTGGGAGAGCTGCACGCCATTCTGCGGC
GGCAGGAAGATTTTTACCCATTCCTGAAGGACAACCGGGAAAAGATCGAGAAGATCCTGACCTTCCGCAT
CCCCTACTACGTGGGCCCTCTGGCCAGGGGAAACAGCAGATTCGCCTGGATGACCAGAAAGAGCGAGGAA
ACCATCACCCCCTGGAACTTCGAGGAAGTGGTGGACAAGGGCGCTTCCGCCCAGAGCTTCATCGAGCGGA
TGACCAACTTCGATAAGAACCTGCCCAACGAGAAGGTGCTGCCCAAGCACAGCCTGCTGTACGAGTACTT
CACCGTGTATAACGAGCTGACCAAAGTGAAATACGTGACCGAGGGAATGAGAAAGCCCGCCTTCCTGAGC
GGCGAGCAGAAAAAGGCCATCGTGGACCTGCTGTTCAAGACCAACCGGAAAGTGACCGTGAAGCAGCTGA
AAGAGGACTACTTCAAGAAAATCGAGTGCTTCGACTCCGTGGAAATCTCCGGCGTGGAAGATCGGTTCAA
CGCCTCCCTGGGCACATACCACGATCTGCTGAAAATTATCAAGGACAAGGACTTCCTGGACAATGAGGAA
AACGAGGACATTCTGGAAGATATCGTGCTGACCCTGACACTGTTTGAGGACAGAGAGATGATCGAGGAAC
GGCTGAAAACCTATGCCCACCTGTTCGACGACAAAGTGATGAAGCAGCTGAAGCGGCGGAGATACACCGG
CTGGGGCAGGCTGAGCCGGAAGCTGATCAACGGCATCCGGGACAAGCAGTCCGGCAAGACAATCCTGGAT
TTCCTGAAGTCCGACGGCTTCGCCAACAGAAACTTCATGCAGCTGATCCACGACGACAGCCTGACCTTTA
AAGAGGACATCCAGAAAGCCCAGGTGTCCGGCCAGGGCGATAGCCTGCACGAGCACATTGCCAATCTGGC
CGGCAGCCCCGCCATTAAGAAGGGCATCCTGCAGACAGTGAAGGTGGTGGACGAGCTCGTGAAAGTGATG
GGCCGGCACAAGCCCGAGAACATCGTGATCGAAATGGCCAGAGAGAACCAGACCACCCAGAAGGGACAGA
AGAACAGCCGCGAGAGAATGAAGCGGATCGAAGAGGGCATCAAAGAGCTGGGCAGCCAGATCCTGAAAGA
ACACCCCGTGGAAAACACCCAGCTGCAGAACGAGAAGCTGTACCTGTACTACCTGCAGAATGGGCGGGAT
ATGTACGTGGACCAGGAACTGGACATCAACCGGCTGTCCGACTACGATGTGGACCATATCGTGCCTCAGA
GCTTTCTGAAGGACGACTCCATCGACAACAAGGTGCTGACCAGAAGCGACAAGAACCGGGGCAAGAGCGA
CAACGTGCCCTCCGAAGAGGTCGTGAAGAAGATGAAGAACTACTGGCGGCAGCTGCTGAACGCCAAGCTG
ATTACCCAGAGAAAGTTCGACAATCTGACCAAGGCCGAGAGAGGCGGCCTGAGCGAACTGGATAAGGCCG
GCTTCATCAAGAGACAGCTGGTGGAAACCCGGCAGATCACAAAGCACGTGGCACAGATCCTGGACTCCCG
GATGAACACTAAGTACGACGAGAATGACAAGCTGATCCGGGAAGTGAAAGTGATCACCCTGAAGTCCAAG
CTGGTGTCCGATTTCCGGAAGGATTTCCAGTTTTACAAAGTGCGCGAGATCAACAACTACCACCACGCCC
ACGACGCCTACCTGAACGCCGTCGTGGGAACCGCCCTGATCAAAAAGTACCCTAAGCTGGAAAGCGAGTT
CGTGTACGGCGACTACAAGGTGTACGACGTGCGGAAGATGATCGCCAAGAGCGAGCAGGAAATCGGCAAG
GCTACCGCCAAGTACTTCTTCTACAGCAACATCATGAACTTTTTCAAGACCGAGATTACCCTGGCCAACG
GCGAGATCCGGAAGCGGCCTCTGATCGAGACAAACGGCGAAACCGGGGAGATCGTGTGGGATAAGGGCCG
GGATTTTGCCACCGTGCGGAAAGTGCTGAGCATGCCCCAAGTGAATATCGTGAAAAAGACCGAGGTGCAG
ACAGGCGGCTTCAGCAAAGAGTCTATCCTGCCCAAGAGGAACAGCGATAAGCTGATCGCCAGAAAGAAGG
ACTGGGACCCTAAGAAGTACGGCGGCTTCGACAGCCCCACCGTGGCCTATTCTGTGCTGGTGGTGGCCAA
AGTGGAAAAGGGCAAGTCCAAGAAACTGAAGAGTGTGAAAGAGCTGCTGGGGATCACCATCATGGAAAGA
AGCAGCTTCGAGAAGAATCCCATCGACTTTCTGGAAGCCAAGGGCTACAAAGAAGTGAAAAAGGACCTGA
TCATCAAGCTGCCTAAGTACTCCCTGTTCGAGCTGGAAAACGGCCGGAAGAGAATGCTGGCCTCTGCCGG
CGAACTGCAGAAGGGAAACGAACTGGCCCTGCCCTCCAAATATGTGAACTTCCTGTACCTGGCCAGCCAC
TATGAGAAGCTGAAGGGCTCCCCCGAGGATAATGAGCAGAAACAGCTGTTTGTGGAACAGCACAAGCACT
ACCTGGACGAGATCATCGAGCAGATCAGCGAGTTCTCCAAGAGAGTGATCCTGGCCGACGCTAATCTGGA
CAAAGTGCTGTCCGCCTACAACAAGCACCGGGATAAGCCCATCAGAGAGCAGGCCGAGAATATCATCCAC
CTGTTTACCCTGACCAATCTGGGAGCCCCTGCCGCCTTCAAGTACTTTGACACCACCATCGACCGGAAGA
GGTACACCAGCACCAAAGAGGTGCTGGACGCCACCCTGATCCACCAGAGCATCACCGGCCTGTACGAGAC
ACGGATCGACCTGTCTCAGCTGGGAGGCGACAAAAGGCCGGCGGCCACGAAAAAGGCCGGCCAGGCAAAA
AAGAAAAAGTAAGAATTCCTAGAGCTCGCTGATCAGCCTCGACTGTGCCTTCTAGTTGCCAGCCATCTGT
TGTTTGCCCCTCCCCCGTGCCTTCCTTGACCCTGGAAGGTGCCACTCCCACTGTCCTTTCCTAATAAAAT
GAGGAAATTGCATCGCATTGTCTGAGTAGGTGTCATTCTATTCTGGGGGGTGGGGTGGGGCAGGACAGCA
AGGGGGAGGATTGGGAAGAGAATAGCAGGCATGCTGGGGAGCGGCCGCAGGAACCCCTAGTGATGGAGTT
GGCCACTCCCTCTCTGCGCGCTCGCTCGCTCACTGAGGCCGGGCGACCAAAGGTCGCCCGACGCCCGGGC
TTTGCCCGGGCGGCCTCAGTGAGCGAGCGAGCGCGCAGCTGCCTGCAGGGGCGCCTGATGCGGTATTTTC
TCCTTACGCATCTGTGCGGTATTTCACACCGCATA
[95 nt withheld, positions 6056-6150]
T
[46 nt withheld, positions 6152-6197]
C
[141 nt withheld, positions 6199-6339]
CCTTTGACGTTGGAGTCCACGTTCTTT
[37 nt withheld, positions 6367-6403]
ACTCTATCTCGGGCTATTCTTTTGATTTATAAGGGATTTTGCCGATTTCGGTCTATTGGTTAAAAAATGA
GCTGATTTAACAAAAATTTAACGCGAATTTTAACAAAATATTAACGTTTACAATTTTATGGTGCACTCTC
AGTACAATCTGCTCTGATGCCGCATAGTTAAGCCAGCCCCGACACCCGCCAACACCCGCTGACGCGCCCT
GACGGGCTTGTCTGCTCCCGGCATCCGCTTACAGACAAGCTGTGACCGTCTCCGGGAGCTGCATGTGTCA
GAGGTTTTCACCGTCATCACCGAAACGCGCGAGACGAAAGGGCCTCGTGATACGCCTATTTTTATAGGTT
AATGTCATGATAATAATGGTTTCTTAGACGTCAGGTGGCACTTTTCGGGGAAATGTGCGCGGAACCCCTA
TTTGTTTATTTTTCTAAATACATTCAAATATGTATCCGCTCATGAGACAATAACCCTGATAAATGCTTCA
ATAATATTGAAAAAGGAAGAGTATGAGTATTCAACATTTCCGTGTCGCCCTTATTCCCTTTTTTGCGGCA
TTTTGCCTTCCTGTTTTTGCTCACCCAGAAACGCTGGTGAAAGTAAAAGATGCTGAAGATCAGTTGGGTG
CACGAGTGGGTTACATCGAACTGGATCTCAACAGCGGTAAGATCCTTGAGAGTTTTCGCCCCGAAGAACG
TTTTCCAATGATGAGCACTTTTAAAGTTCTGCTATGTGGCGCGGTATTATCCCGTATTGACGCCGGGCAA
GAGCAACTCGGTCGCCGCATACACTATTCTCAGAATGACTTGGTTGAGTACTCACCAGTCACAGAAAAGC
ATCTTACGGATGGCATGACAGTAAGAGAATTATGCAGTGCTGCCATAACCATGAGTGATAACACTGCGGC
CAACTTACTTCTGACAACGATCGGAGGACCGAAGGAGCTAACCGCTTTTTTGCACAACATGGGGGATCAT
GTAACTCGCCTTGATCGTTGGGAACCGGAGCTGAATGAAGCCATACCAAACGACGAGCGTGACACCACGA
TGCCTGTAGCAATGGCAACAACGTTGCGCAAACTATTAACTGGCGAACTACTTACTCTAGCTTCCCGGCA
ACAATTAATAGACTGGATGGAGGCGGATAAAGTTGCAGGACCACTTCTGCGCTCGGCCCTTCCGGCTGGC
TGGTTTATTGCTGATAAATCTGGAGCCGGTGAGCGTGGAAGCCGCGGTATCATTGCAGCACTGGGGCCAG
ATGGTAAGCCCTCCCGTATCGTAGTTATCTACACGACGGGGAGTCAGGCAACTATGGATGAACGAAATAG
ACAGATCGCTGAGATAGGTGCCTCACTGATTAAGCATTGGTAACTGTCAGACCAAGTTTACTCATATATA
CTTTAGATTGATTTAAAACTTCATTTTTAATTTAAAAGGATCTAGGTGAAGATCCTTTTTGATAATCTCA
TGACCAAAATCCCTTAACGTGAGTTTTCGTTCCACTGAGCGTCAGACCCCGTAGAAAAGATCAAAGGATC
TTCTTGAGATCCTTTTTTTCTGCGCGTAATCTGCTGCTTGCAAACAAAAAAACCACCGCTACCAGCGGTG
GTTTGTTTGCCGGATCAAGAGCTACCAACTCTTTTTCCGAAGGTAACTGGCTTCAGCAGAGCGCAGATAC
CAAATACTGTTCTTCTAGTGTAGCCGTAGTTAGGCCACCACTTCAAGAACTCTGTAGCACCGCCTACATA
CCTCGCTCTGCTAATCCTGTTACCAGTGGCTGCTGCCAGTGGCGATAAGTCGTGTCTTACCGGGTTGGAC
TCAAGACGATAGTTACCGGATAAGGCGCAGCGGTCGGGCTGAACGGGGGGTTCGTGCACACAGCCCAGCT
TGGAGCGAACGACCTACACCGAACTGAGATACCTACAGCGTGAGCTATGAGAAAGCGCCACGCTTCCCGA
AGGGAGAAAGGCGGACAGGTATCCGGTAAGCGGCAGGGTCGGAACAGGAGAGCGCACGAGGGAGCTTCCA
GGGGGAAACGCCTGGTATCTTTATAGTCCTGTCGGGTTTCGCCACCTCTGACTTGAGCGTCGATTTTTG
Features (pLannotate 1.2.2; 18 found; start..end, strand, type, name):
     95..335     +  promoter       U6 promoter: RNA polymerase III promoter for human U6 snRNA
    364..439     +  misc_RNA       gRNA scaffold: guide RNA scaffold for the Streptococcus pyogenes CRISPR/Cas9 system
    446..489     +  misc_RNA       gRNA scaffold (fragment): guide RNA scaffold for the Streptococcus pyogenes CRISPR/Cas9 system
    536..821     +  enhancer       CMV enhancer: human cytomegalovirus immediate early enhancer; contains an 18-bp deletion relative to the standard CMV enhancer
    823..1095    +  promoter       chicken β-actin promoter: No description available
   1096..1323    +  intron         hybrid intron: hybrid between chicken β-actin (CBA) and minute virus of mice (MMV) introns (Gray et al., 2011)
   1461..3062    +  CDS            Cas9(N): N-terminal portion of Streptococcus pyogenes Cas9 (Zetsche et al., 2015)
   3063..5561    +  CDS            Cas9(C): C-terminal portion of Streptococcus pyogenes Cas9 (Zetsche et al., 2015)
   5562..5609    +  CDS            nucleoplasmin NLS: bipartite nuclear localization signal from nucleoplasmin
   5643..5754    +  polyA_signal   bGH poly(A) signal: bovine growth hormone polyadenylation signal
   5859..5999    +  repeat_region  AAV2 ITR: inverted terminal repeat of adeno-associated virus serotype 2 inverted
   6004..6055    -  misc_feature   bom (fragment): basis of mobility region from pBR322
   6074..6529    +  rep_origin     f1 ori (sequence partly withheld): f1 bacteriophage origin of replication; arrow indicates direction of (+) strand synthesis
   6530..6579    -  misc_feature   bom (fragment): basis of mobility region from pBR322
   6681..6716    -  CDS            rop (fragment): Rop protein, which maintains plasmids at low copy number; rop
   6811..6915    +  promoter       AmpR promoter: bla
   6916..7776    +  CDS            AmpR: β-lactamase; bla; confers resistance to ampicillin, carbenicillin, and related antibiotics
   7947..33      +  rep_origin     ori (across the origin): high-copy-number ColE1/pMB1/pBR322/pUC origin of replication
