[The description below was written by a language model from this plasmid's Addgene catalogue record and pLannotate feature annotations shown in this document.]
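Description:
px330 p300 gRNA is an all-in-one CRISPR/Cas9 plasmid built on the px330 backbone for transient expression in mammalian cells. It carries a single guide RNA directed against the mouse p300 locus. According to the record, its purpose is to cut the genome so that a degron tag can be inserted into p300. The homology donor carrying the degron is not part of this plasmid and is not described here. The catalogue's linked Entrez gene is Smarca2 (brm), which does not match the stated insert name P300. This looks like a database annotation inconsistency, and the record offers nothing to resolve it.

The human U6 RNA polymerase III promoter drives the 20-nt spacer, which sits in the short gap between the promoter and the Streptococcus pyogenes gRNA scaffold. A partial second scaffold fragment is annotated just downstream. A separate Pol II cassette expresses Cas9 from a hybrid CBh-type promoter made up of the CMV enhancer, the chicken β-actin promoter and a hybrid CBA/MVM intron. The annotation software splits Cas9 into N- and C-terminal portions, but the two are contiguous and form one full-length open reading frame. This ends in a nucleoplasmin bipartite nuclear localization signal and is followed by a bGH polyadenylation signal. A single AAV2 ITR lies downstream; one ITR alone does not make a packageable AAV genome.

In bacteria the plasmid replicates from a high-copy ColE1/pUC origin and is selected with ampicillin through β-lactamase; it also carries an f1/M13 phage origin. The depositor sequence (8,508 nt) and the repository's sequencing result (8,502 nt) give essentially the same feature map, differing only slightly in length and in start coordinate.
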