Addgene plasmid #165591: px330 p300 gRNA
Purpose: Insertion of p300 degron
Depositing lab: Cornelis Murre. Depositing organization: University of California, San Diego (UCSD). Publication: Calcium signaling instructs NIPBL recruitment at active enhancers and promoters via distinct mechanisms to reconstruct genome compartmentalization. Zhu Y, Denholtz M, Lu H, Murre C. Genes Dev. 2021 Jan 1;35(1-2):65-81. doi: 10.1101/gad.343475.120. Epub 2020 Dec 17. PubMed 33334824.
Backbone
  Vector backbone: px330
  Vector type: Mammalian Expression
Growth in bacteria
  Bacterial resistance: Ampicillin, 100 μg/mL
  Growth temperature: 37°C
  Growth strain: DH5alpha
  Copy number: High Copy
Gene/Insert
  Gene/Insert name: P300
  gRNA/shRNA sequence: CCATTGGGGATCAGCTCATC
  Species: M. musculus (mouse)
  Mutation: NA
  Entrez Gene: Smarca2 (a.k.a. 2610209L14Rik, SNF2alpha, Snf, Snf2l2, br, brahma, brm)
  Cloning method: Restriction Enzyme; 5′ cloning site Unknown (unknown if destroyed)
Terms and licenses: Academic/Nonprofit Terms; Industry Terms: Not Available to Industry
How to cite: px330 p300 gRNA was a gift from Cornelis Murre (Addgene plasmid # 165591 ; http://n2t.net/addgene:165591 ; RRID:Addgene_165591)
